>Addgene plasmid #44472 | pCFJ906 | depositor full sequence | sequence record 60686 | pCFJ906 sequence 6703 bps
GCACCGTACGTCTCGAGGAATTCTATCAGGTGTACAAGTATGAAATGTCGTTTCGAACATATAGATGTCT
CGCAAACGTAAATATTTATCGATTGTCATAAAACTTTGACCTTGTGAAGTGTCAACCTTGACTGTCGAAC
CACCATAGTTTGGCGCGAATTGAGCGTCATAATTGTTTACTCTCAGTGCAGTCAACATGTCGAGTTTCGT
GCCGAATAAAGAGCAAACGCGGACAGTATTAATTTTCTGTTTTCATTTGAAGAAAACAGCTGCGGCCGGA
TCCAGGAAACAGCTATGACCATGATTACGCCAAGCTATCAACTTTGTATAGAAAAGTTGAACGAGAAACG
TAAAATGATATAAATATCAATATATTAAATTAGATTTTGCATAAAAAACAGACTACATAATACTGTAAAA
CACAACATATCCAGTCACTATGGTCGACCTGCAGACTGGCTGTGTATAAGGGAGCCTGACATTTATATTC
CCCAGAACATCAGGTTAATGGCGTTTTTGATGTCATTTTCGCGGTGGCTGAGATCAGCCACTTCTTCCCC
GATAACGGAGACCGGCACACTGGCCATATCGGTGGTCATCATGCGCCAGCTTTCATCCCCGATATGCACC
ACCGGGTAAAGTTCACGGGGGACTTTATCTGACAGCAGACGTGCACTGGCCAGGGGGATCACCATCCGTC
GCCCGGGCGTGTCAATAATATCACTCTGTACATCCACAAACAGACGATAACGGCTCTCTCTTTTATAGGT
GTAAACCTTAAACTGCATTTCACCAGCCCCTGTTCTCGTCGGCAAAAGAGCCGTTCATTTCAATAAACCG
GGCGACCTCAGCCATCCCTTCCTGATTTTCCGCTTTCCAGCGTTCGGCACGCAGACGACGGGCTTCATTC
TGCATGGTTGTGCTTACCGAACCGGAGATATTGACATCATATATGCCTTGAGCAACTGATAGCTGTCGCT
GTCAACTGTCACTGTAATACGCTGCTTCATAGCATACCTCTTTTTGACATACTTCGGGTATACATATCAG
TATATATTCTTATACCGCAAAAATCAGCGCGCAAATACGCATACTGTTATCTGGCTTTTAGTAAGCCGGA
TCCTCTAGATTACGCCCCGCCCTGCCACTCATCGCAGTACTGTTGTAATTCATTAAGCATTCTGCCGACA
TGGAAGCCATCACAAACGGCATGATGAACCTGAATCGCCAGCGGCATCAGCACCTTGTCGCCTTGCGTAT
AATATTTGCCCATGGTGAAAACGGGGGCGAAGAAGTTGTCCATATTGGCCACGTTTAAATCAAAACTGGT
GAAACTCACCCAGGGATTGGCTGAGACGAAAAACATATTCTCAATAAACCCTTTAGGGAAATAGGCCAGG
TTTTCACCGTAACACGCCACATCTTGCGAATATATGTGTAGAAACTGCCGGAAATCGTCGTGGTATTCAC
TCCAGAGCGATGAAAACGTTTCAGTTTGCTCATGGAAAACGGTGTAACAAGGGTGAACACTATCCCATAT
CACCAGCTCACCGTCTTTCATTGCCATACGGAATTCCGGATGAGCATTCATCAGGCGGGCAAGAATGTGA
ATAAAGGCCGGATAAAACTTGTGCTTATTTTTCTTTACGGTCTTTAAAAAGGCCGTAATATCCAGCTGAA
CGGTCTGGTTATAGGTACATTGAGCAACTGACTGAAATGCCTCAAAATGTTCTTTACGATGCCATTGGGA
TATATCAACGGTGGTATATCCAGTGATTTTTTTCTCCATTTTAGCTTCCTTAGCTCCTGAAAATCTCGAC
GGATCCTAACTCAAAATCCACACATTATACGAGCCGGAAGCATAAAGTGTAAAGCCTGGGGTGCCTAATG
CGGCCGCCATAGTGACTGGATATGTTGTGTTTTACAGTATTATGTAGTCTGTTTTTTATGCAAAATCTAA
TTTAATATATTGATATTTATATCATTTTACGTTTCTCGTTCAACTTTATTATACATAGTTGATAATTCAC
TGGCCGTCGTTTTACATGGCACGCCCTTCTATTACAGGGTTTCTGATAACAAACCGGTTATTAACTCCCA
ACAAGGGATGATTTCAATTCATCATGCTCAAATTGACCCAAATTAAGTTACATGACAAATTCATCGCCCT
TTTCAACTCTTCTTGGCTCATCATCTGTTATTCTGTTCCTATTCTGTCTGCACCCTATACCCCTTTGCAT
ACTCTCTCGTCATTCCTTTCTTGGATAGTGTCTTCTTCTCCCCAGCTCTGCTACTTCTATGACTTGCGCC
CGCTGCTTTTCCGCTCGTTCCTCTCCTCTCTGACGTCTTCTTCTGCTTCTTTTCTCCTTCCTTTTTCCCT
TCTCAATCTTCCTCTTTTTCCCATTTCTGTCAATCATTCGAAGAAGAAGAAGAAGAAGACCCTCATTCAT
TTCATTTTTTTTTCTGTCGGTGTGTGCTGCTCGGTTAAGAGTGAGCTCTCTATTCCACGTCTTCTTCTTT
TTCTTCTTCGATTCGAATCAATCACTCCACCAAAACGCATTCGTTTTTGGGATTCACCCCGCGGTTCGCA
ATAGGTTTCTTTTTCAAATTATTAGCGTTATAAATAGAAAAATGGTGGAGTTTCAATAAAAATGATAATT
TACAAAGTGTATTTTGATTACATGTACTCAAAAAGGTTGAAATTTTTCATACCAGTTTTCCGGAAATCCA
TCTGATATCATTATCGTATTTTTCTTTTTAAAAATGTTTTCAAAAAAAAACAAAATATAGCTGGTTATTT
GGCACCCTCTAATTACCATTTTCCTGTCACACCACACTCTTTTCCTTCTTCCACTTCTTTCCGTTTTCAG
CCGCTTCCAACCAAACCGATATGAAAGCCGAGCAACAACGATCGATTCCACCCGGCTCGGCGACCTTCCC
GTCGCAGGTGAGACTCAGAAAACTAGAGAAACCGCTCAACTAACTCTTGATATCCGATTTCATTCTTTTC
TCTTTTCTTTTTGTTGAACTTTTCCATATTTCCAGATGCCACGGCCACCACCAAGCACCGAACAAGGAAT
CACAACGGAATCGGAGCTTGCGAAGAAAGCTCAAATCACTCCGAACGACGTTTTAGCACTTCCGGGAATC
ACTCAAGGTATCTTGCTCCCTTTGGATTTCAGTTTAAAACATAAATTTAGGATTCTTATGCTCCCCATCT
GCGAACATCTATAACATCGAGTTCACCAAGTTCCAAATCCGTGATCTGGACACTGAGCAAGTGCTTTTCG
AGATCGCCAAACCGGAGAACGATCAGGAGAATGATGAGTCGCCACAGGAGTCGGCAAGATACGTGCGTTA
TAGATTTGCTCCAAACTTTTTGAAACTCAAAACGGTCGGAGCAACTGTGGAATTCAAAGTAGGAGACATC
CCAATCCATCATTTCCGAATGATCGAACGTCACTTCTTCAAAGATCGCCTTCTGAAGTGTTTTGACTTTG
AATTCGGATTCTGTATTCCGAATTCACGAAACAACTGTGAACATATCTATGAGTTCCCTCAACTCTCTCA
ACAACTCAGTGAGTCATTATTCTAAAAAGTACAATTCAAAAGACTAATCTCTTTTTCAGTGGACGACATG
ATCAACAATCCAAACGAGACTCGTTCTGACAGCTTCTATTTCGTCGATAACAAACTCGTCATGCACAACA
AAGCCGACTACTCATATGATGCATAAATATTTAATACAAAAATGTTCTGGATAATTATTCTGTCGAATAG
AAAAAAAACTCCAAATGTGATTAAATTCCAATAATTCCTGTCTAGTTTGTTCCTTCCCCTTCCCCTTCTC
ATGTTCAATGCATTCCTAAGCTTTTCAGTTCCCCCCTTGTTTCTATATTTTTTCGCTGTCCTGTCACACT
CGCTAAAAACACTAATCACACGGAAATCTGTTTTCAATAAAAACTCCAACTTTAACTCATTTTCAATTTC
AACTGAAAGATTTTTTCATTAGAGAATGTCTAGAACTAGGCCCGGGCTACGTAATACGACTCACTTAAGG
GTGCCGGATCTGCGGCTTACTCACCAGACCTGGCCCCATCCGATTACCACCTATTCGCTTCGATGGGACA
CGCACTCGCTGAGCAGCGCTTCGATTCTTACGAAAGTGTGAAAAAATGGCTCGATGAATGGTTCGCCGCA
AAAGACGATGAGTTCTACTGGCGTGGAATCCACAAATTGCCCGAGAGATGGGAAAAATGTGTAGCTAGCG
ACGGCAAATACTTTGAATAAATGATTTTTTCTTTTTCCACAAAATTTAACGTGTTTTTTGATTTAAAAAA
AACGACATTTCATACTTGTACACCTGATATCTAGATACCTAGGTGAGCTCTGGTACCCCCCTGGCGTTAC
CCAACTTAATCGCCTTGCAGCACATCCCCCTTTCGCCAGCTGGCGTAATAGCGAAGAGGCCCGCACCGAT
CGCCCTTCCCAACAGTTGCGCAGCCTGAATGGCGAATGGCGCCTGATGCGGTATTTTCTCCTTACGCATC
TGTGCGGTATTTCACACCGCATATGGTGCACTCTCAGTGCAATCTGCTCTGATGCCGCATAGTTAAGCCA
GCCCCGACACCCGCCAACACCCGCTGACGCGCCCTGACGGGCTTGTCTGCTCCCGGCATCCGCTTACAGA
CAAGCTGTGACCGTCTCCGGGAGCTGCATGTGTCAGAGGTTTTCACCGTCATCACCGAAACGCGCGAGAC
GAAAGGGCCTCGTGATACGCCTATTTTTATAGGTTAATGTCATGATAATAATGGTTTCTTAGACGTCAGG
TGGCACTTTTCGGGGAAATGTGCGCGGAACCCCTATTTGTTTATTTTTCTAAATACATTCAAATATGTAT
CCGCTCATGAGACAATAACCCTGATAAATGCTTCAATAATATTGAAAAAGGAAGAGTATGAGTATTCAAC
ATTTCCGTGTCGCCCTTATTCCCTTTTTTGCGGCATTTTGCCTTCCTGTTTTTGCTCACCCAGAAACGCT
GGTGAAAGTAAAAGATGCTGAAGATCAGTTGGGTGCACGAGTGGGTTACATCGAACTGGATCTCAACAGC
GGTAAGATCCTTGAGAGTTTTCGCCCCGAAGAACGTTTTCCAATGATGAGCACTTTTAAAGTTCTGCTAT
GTGGCGCGGTATTATCCCGTATTGACGCCGGGCAAGAGCAACTCGGTCGCCGCATACACTATTCTCAGAA
TGACTTGGTTGAGTACTCACCAGTCACAGAAAAGCATCTTACGGATGGCATGACAGTAAGAGAATTATGC
AGTGCTGCCATAACCATGAGTGATAACACTGCGGCCAACTTACTTCTGACAACGATCGGAGGACCGAAGG
AGCTAACCGCTTTTTTGCACAACATGGGGGATCATGTAACTCGCCTTGATCGTTGGGAACCGGAGCTGAA
TGAAGCCATACCAAACGACGAGCGTGACACCACGATGCCTGTAGCAATGGCAACAACGTTGCGCAAACTA
TTAACTGGCGAACTACTTACTCTAGCTTCCCGGCAACAATTAATAGACTGGATGGAGGCGGATAAAGTTG
CAGGACCACTTCTGCGCTCGGCCCTTCCGGCTGGCTGGTTTATTGCTGATAAATCTGGAGCCGGTGAGCG
TGGGTCTCGCGGTATCATTGCAGCACTGGGGCCAGATGGTAAGCCCTCCCGTATCGTAGTTATCTACACG
ACGGGGAGTCAGGCAACTATGGATGAACGAAATAGACAGATCGCTGAGATAGGTGCCTCACTGATTAAGC
ATTGGTAACTGTCAGACCAAGTTTACTCATATATACTTTAGATTGATTTAAAACTTCATTTTTAATTTAA
AAGGATCTAGGTGAAGATCCTTTTTGATAATCTCATGACCAAAATCCCTTAACGTGAGTTTTCGTTCCAC
TGAGCGTCAGACCCCGTAGAAAAGATCAAAGGATCTTCTTGAGATCCTTTTTTTCTGCGCGTAATCTGCT
GCTTGCAAACAAAAAAACCACCGCTACCAGCGGTGGTTTGTTTGCCGGATCAAGAGCTACCAACTCTTTT
TCCGAAGGTAACTGGCTTCAGCAGAGCGCAGATACCAAATACTGTCCTTCTAGTGTAGCCGTAGTTAGGC
CACCACTTCAAGAACTCTGTAGCACCGCCTACATACCTCGCTCTGCTAATCCTGTTACCAGTGGCTGCTG
CCAGTGGCGATAAGTCGTGTCTTACCGGGTTGGACTCAAGACGATAGTTACCGGATAAGGCGCAGCGGTC
GGGCTGAACGGGGGGTTCGTGCACACAGCCCAGCTTGGAGCGAACGACCTACACCGAACTGAGATACCTA
CAGCGTGAGCTATGAGAAAGCGCCACGCTTCCCGAAGGGAGAAAGGCGGACAGGTATCCGGTAAGCGGCA
GGGTCGGAACAGGAGAGCGCACGAGGGAGCTTCCAGGGGGAAACGCCTGGTATCTTTATAGTCCTGTCGG
GTTTCGCCACCTCTGACTTGAGCGTCGATTTTTGTGATGCTCGTCAGGGGGGCGGAGCCTATGGAAAAAC
GCCAGCAACGCGGCCTTTTTACGGTTCCTGGTCTTTTGCTGGCCTTTTGCTCACATGTTCTTTCCTGCGT
TATCCCCTGATTCTGTGGATAACCGTATTACCGCCTTTGAGTGAGCTGATACC
Features (pLannotate 1.2.2; 19 found; start..end, strand, type, name):
    197..286     +  CDS            mariner\T (fragment): MOS1T_DROMA - Experimental evidence at protein level: Swiss-Prot protein existence level 1. Mediates transposition of transposon Mos1 by a 'cut and paste' mechanism. Transposases are sequence-specific nucleases and strand transferases that catalyze transposition through an ordered series of events: sequence-specific binding of transposase to the terminal inverted repeats (IR) present at each end of the transposon, pairing of the transposon IRs in a paired-end complex (PEC), cleavage of one or both DNA strands at each transposon end, capture of target DNA, and strand transfer to insert the tran
    319..339     +  protein_bind   attB4: mutant version of attB; core recombination site for the Gateway® BP reaction BP Clonase™
    323..442     +  protein_bind   attR1: mutant version of attR; recombination site for the Gateway® LR reaction LR Clonase™
    483..788     -  CDS            ccdB: CcdB, a bacterial toxin that poisons DNA gyrase; ccdB; Plasmids containing the ccdB gene cannot be propagated in standard E. coli strains.
    793..951     -  CDS            ccdA (fragment): CCDA_ECO57 - Also known as H, letA. Experimental evidence at protein level: Swiss-Prot protein existence level 1. Antitoxin component of a type II toxin-antitoxin (TA) system which inhibits the post-segregational killing (PSK) of plasmid-free cells, also referred to as a plasmid addiction system. Binds to and blocks the activity of CcdB; will also remove bound CcdB protein from the CcdB-GyrA complex by forming a CcdA-CcdB complex, a process termed rejuvenation. Functions as a transcriptional corepressor for the ccdAB operon, repression also requires CcdB (By similarity). From Escherichia coli
   1130..1789    -  CDS            CmR: chloramphenicol acetyltransferase; cat; confers resistance to chloramphenicol
   1790..1819    -  promoter       cat promoter (fragment): promoter of the E. coli cat gene encoding chloramphenicol acetyltransferase
   1843..1873    -  promoter       lac UV5 promoter: E. coli lac promoter with an "up" mutation
   1898..2021    -  protein_bind   attR3: mutant version of attR; recombination site for the Gateway® LR reaction LR Clonase™
   2025..2046    +  CDS            lacZα (fragment): LacZα fragment of β-galactosidase; lacZ fragment
   2763..2780    -  misc_feature   P element 5' end (fragment): No description available
   2891..3733    +  CDS            unc-119: UN119_CAEEL - Experimental evidence at protein level: Swiss-Prot protein existence level 1. Myristoyl-binding protein that acts as a cargo adapter: specifically binds the myristoyl moiety of a subset of N-terminally myristoylated proteins and is required for their localization. Plays a key role in ciliary membrane localization of proteins. Required for the establishment or function of the nervous system. From Caenorhabditis elegans.
   4072..4287    +  CDS            mariner\T (fragment): MOS1T_DROMA - Experimental evidence at protein level: Swiss-Prot protein existence level 1. Mediates transposition of transposon Mos1 by a 'cut and paste' mechanism. Transposases are sequence-specific nucleases and strand transferases that catalyze transposition through an ordered series of events: sequence-specific binding of transposase to the terminal inverted repeats (IR) present at each end of the transposon, pairing of the transposon IRs in a paired-end complex (PEC), cleavage of one or both DNA strands at each transposon end, capture of target DNA, and strand transfer to insert the tran
   4399..4516    +  CDS            lacZα (fragment): LacZα fragment of β-galactosidase; lacZ fragment
   4522..4621    -  misc_feature   bom (fragment): basis of mobility region from pBR322
   4723..4758    -  CDS            rop (fragment): Rop protein, which maintains plasmids at low copy number; rop
   4853..4957    +  promoter       AmpR promoter: bla
   4958..5818    +  CDS            AmpR: β-lactamase; bla; confers resistance to ampicillin, carbenicillin, and related antibiotics
   5989..6577    +  rep_origin     ori: high-copy-number ColE1/pMB1/pBR322/pUC origin of replication
