[The description below was written by a language model from this plasmid's Addgene catalogue record, the feature table of its GenBank file and pLannotate feature annotations shown in this document.]
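Description:
pCFJ906 is a Gateway destination vector built on the Invitrogen pDESTR4-R3 backbone and designed for making transgenes in Caenorhabditis elegans with a modified, minimal Mos1 transposon. It replicates in E. coli from a high-copy ColE1/pUC-type origin and carries a β-lactamase gene for ampicillin selection. The Gateway cassette adds a chloramphenicol acetyltransferase gene and the ccdB gyrase toxin, so the empty vector is selected on both antibiotics and must be grown in a ccdB-tolerant strain such as DB3.1.

The annotated 6.7 kb sequence shows two short fragments matching the Mos1 (mariner) transposase coding region. These most likely reflect the residual transposon ends retained in the "minimal Mos1" element, and they bracket the whole payload. Between them lie the [4-3] Gateway cassette (attR-type sites flanking ccdB, a ccdA fragment and CmR) and an unc-119 gene. The catalogue lists the species as C. briggsae, although the automated annotation matched the C. elegans protein. In an LR reaction, entry clones carrying, for example, a promoter, coding sequence and 3′ UTR replace the ccdB/CmR cassette, and loss of the toxin provides counter-selection for recombinants. The transgene then sits next to unc-119 inside the transposon, where the marker can rescue the movement defect of unc-119 mutant worms and so identify transgenic animals. No intact transposase is annotated on the plasmid, so it would have to be supplied separately.

The associated publication describes random and targeted transgene insertion with this transposon system. The separate GenBank record covers only an 886 bp stretch of backbone around the AmpR promoter and adds nothing about the insert.
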