Addgene plasmid #44472: pCFJ906
Depositing lab: Erik Jorgensen. Depositing organization: University of Utah. Publication: Random and targeted transgene insertion in Caenorhabditis elegans using a modified Mos1 transposon. Frokjaer-Jensen C, Davis MW, Sarov M, Taylor J, Flibotte S, LaBella M, Pozniakovsky A, Moerman DG, Jorgensen EM. Nat Methods. 2014 May;11(5):529-34. doi: 10.1038/nmeth.2889. Epub 2014 Mar 16. PubMed 24820376.
Backbone
  Vector backbone: pDESTR4-R3
  Backbone manufacturer: Invitrogen
  Backbone size w/o insert (bp): 4070
  Vector type: Gateway Destination vector
Growth in bacteria
  Bacterial resistance: Chloramphenicol and Ampicillin, 25 & 100 μg/mL
  Growth temperature: 37°C
  Growth strain: DB3.1
  Copy number: High Copy
Gene/Insert
  Gene/Insert name: Minimal Mos1, unc-119, [4-3] Gateway
  Species: C. Briggsae
  Insert size (bp): 2627
  Cloning method: Gateway Cloning
  Sequencing primers: 5′ M13rev; 3′ M13-fwd20
Terms and licenses: Academic/Nonprofit Terms; Industry Terms: Not Available to Industry
How to cite: pCFJ906 was a gift from Erik Jorgensen (Addgene plasmid # 44472 ; http://n2t.net/addgene:44472 ; RRID:Addgene_44472)
