LOCUS       Exported 886 bp ds-DNA linear SYN 28-JUN-2021
DEFINITION  synthetic linear DNA
ACCESSION   .
VERSION     .
KEYWORDS    pCFJ906
SOURCE      synthetic DNA construct
  ORGANISM  synthetic DNA construct
REFERENCE   1 (bases 1 to 886)
  TITLE     Erik Jorgensen's plasmids
  JOURNAL   Unpublished
REFERENCE   2 (bases 1 to 886)
  AUTHORS   .
  TITLE     Direct Submission
  JOURNAL   Exported Jun 28, 2021 from SnapGene Server 1.1.58
            http://www.snapgene.com
FEATURES             Location/Qualifiers
     source          1..886
                     /organism="synthetic DNA construct"
                     /mol_type="other DNA"
     primer_bind     520..542
                     /label=pGEX 3'
                     /note="pGEX vectors, reverse primer"
     primer_bind     complement(580..598)
                     /label=pBRforEco
                     /note="pBR322 vectors, upsteam of EcoRI site, forward
                     primer"
     promoter        666..770
                     /gene="bla"
                     /label=AmpR promoter
ORIGIN
        1 atggttcgcc gcaaaagacg atgagttcta ctggcgtgga atccacaaat tgcccgagag
       61 atgggaaaaa tgtgtagcta gcgacggcaa atactttgaa taaatgattt tttctttttc
      121 cacaaaattt aacgtgtttt ttgatttaaa aaaaacgaca tttcatactt gtacacctga
      181 tatctagata cctaggtgag ctctggtacc cccctggcgt tacccaactt aatcgccttg
      241 cagcacatcc ccctttcgcc agctggcgta atagcgaaga ggcccgcacc gatcgccctt
      301 cccaacagtt gcgcagcctg aatggcgaat ggcgcctgat gcggtatttt ctccttacgc
      361 atctgtgcgg tatttcacac cgcatatggt gcactctcag tgcaatctgc tctgatgccg
      421 catagttaag ccagccccga cacccgccaa cacccgctga cgcgccctga cgggcttgtc
      481 tgctcccggc atccgcttac agacaagctg tgaccgtctc cgggagctgc atgtgtcaga
      541 ggttttcacc gtcatcaccg aaacgcgcga gacgaaaggg cctcgtgata cgcctatttt
      601 tataggttaa tgtcatgata ataatggttt cttagacgtc aggtggcact tttcggggaa
      661 atgtgcgcgg aacccctatt tgtttatttt tctaaataca ttcaaatatg tatccgctca
      721 tgagacaata accctgataa atgcttcaat aatattgaaa aaggaagagt atgagtattc
      781 aacatttccg tgtcgccctt attccctttt ttgcggcatt ttgccttcct gtttttgctc
      841 acccagaaac gctggtgaaa gtaaaagatg ctgaagatca gttggg
//
