>Addgene plasmid #44472 | pCFJ906 | addgene partial sequence | sequence record 63143 | CAT-R 5'-GCAACTGACTGAAATGCCTC-3'
ATCCAGTGATTTTTTTCTCCATTTTAGCTTCCTTAGCTCCTGAAAATCTCGACGGATCCTAACTCAAAAT
CCACACATTATACGAGCCGGAAGCATAAAGTGTAAAGCCTGGGGTGCCTAATGCGGCCGCCATAGTGACT
GGATATGTTGTGTTTTACAGTATTATGTAGTCTGTTTTTTATGCAAAATCTAATTTAATATATTGATATT
TATATCATTTTACGTTTCTCGTTCAACTTTATTATACATAGTTGATAATTCACTGGCCGTCGTTTTACAT
GGCACGCCCTTCTATTACAGGGTTTCTGATAACAAACCGGTTATTAACTCCCAACAAGGGATGATTTCAA
TTCATCATGCTCAAATTGACCCAAATTAAGTTACATGACAAATTCATCGCCCTTTTCAACTCTTCTTGGC
TCATCATCTGTTATTCTGTTCCTATTCTGTCTGCACCCTATACCCCTTTGCATACTCTCTCGTCATTCCT
TTCTTGGATAGTGTCTTCTTCTCCCCAGCTCTGCTACTTCTATGACTTGCGCCCGCTGCTTTTCCGCTCG
TTCCTCTCCTCTCTGACGTCTTCTTCTGCTTCTTTTCTCCTTCCTTTTTCCCTTCTCAATCTTCCTCTTT
TTCCCATTTCTGTCAATCATTCGAAGAAGAAGAAGAAGAAGACCCTCATTCATTTCATTTTTTTTTCTGT
CGGTGTGTGCTG
